Addgene plasmid #181728: pAG426-GAL-3xFLAG-PolyS
Purpose: Galactose inducible expression of 3xFLAG-PolyS
Depositing lab: Alejandro Chavez. Depositing organization: Columbia University.
Backbone
  Vector backbone: pAG426-GAL-ccdb
  Vector type: Yeast Expression
Growth in bacteria
  Bacterial resistance: Ampicillin, 100 μg/mL
  Growth temperature: 30°C
  Growth strain: NEB Stable
  Copy number: High Copy
Gene/Insert
  Gene/Insert name: 3xFLAG-PolyS
  Species: Synthetic
  Tag / fusion protein: 3xFLAG (N terminal on insert)
  Cloning method: Gateway Cloning
Terms and licenses: Academic/Nonprofit Terms; Industry Terms: Not Available to Industry
How to cite: pAG426-GAL-3xFLAG-PolyS was a gift from Alejandro Chavez (Addgene plasmid # 181728 ; http://n2t.net/addgene:181728 ; RRID:Addgene_181728)
