[The description below was written by a language model from this plasmid's Addgene catalogue record and pLannotate feature annotations shown in this document.]
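Description:
pAG426-GAL-3xFLAG-PolyS is a 6.8 kb yeast expression plasmid built on the Gateway destination vector pAG426-GAL-ccdB, designed for galactose-inducible production of a synthetic 3xFLAG-tagged "PolyS" protein in Saccharomyces cerevisiae. It is an E. coli/yeast shuttle vector. In bacteria it replicates from a high-copy ColE1/pUC-type origin and is selected with ampicillin through the β-lactamase (AmpR) gene. In yeast it is maintained at high copy by the 2μ origin and selected by uracil prototrophy through the URA3 marker with its native promoter, which also permits counterselection on 5-FOA. An f1 origin and remnants of a pBluescript-type backbone are also present: lac promoter/operator, lacZα fragment, MCS fragments, and flanking T3 and T7 promoters.

The expression cassette consists of the GAL1 promoter, which is regulated by Gal4 and induced by galactose, followed by an attB1 site, the open reading frame, an attB2 site and the CYC1 transcription terminator. The attB sites are the scars of the Gateway recombination that replaced the ccdB counterselection cassette of the parent vector with the insert. The insert begins with an N-terminal 3xFLAG epitope, which allows detection or immunoprecipitation with anti-FLAG antibodies. About 300 bp of unannotated sequence follows before attB2, presumably encoding the PolyS portion. The name suggests a polyserine repeat, but the record does not define the composition or length of this synthetic segment. The construct is used for inducible expression of this tagged synthetic protein in yeast; the record gives no further detail on the experimental context.
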