Features (pLannotate 1.2.2; 24 found; start..end, strand, type, name):
      1..589     +  rep_origin     ori: high-copy-number ColE1/pMB1/pBR322/pUC origin of replication
    772..864     +  CDS            lacI (fragment): lac repressor; lacI; The lac repressor binds to the lac operator to inhibit transcription in E. coli. This inhibition can be relieved by adding lactose or isopropyl-β-D-thiogalactopyranoside (IPTG).
    877..898     +  protein_bind   CAP binding site: CAP binding activates transcription in the presence of cAMP. E. coli catabolite activator protein
    913..943     +  promoter       lac promoter: promoter for the E. coli lac operon
    951..967     +  protein_bind   lac operator: The lac repressor binds to the lac operator to inhibit transcription in E. coli. This inhibition can be relieved by adding lactose or isopropyl-β-D-thiogalactopyranoside (IPTG). lac repressor encoded by lacI
   1012..1030    +  promoter       T3 promoter: promoter for bacteriophage T3 RNA polymerase
   1054..1495    +  promoter       GAL1 promoter: S. cerevisiae GAL1; inducible promoter, regulated by Gal4
   1510..1530    +  misc_feature   MCS (fragment): pBluescript multiple cloning site
   1534..1558    +  protein_bind   attB1: mutant version of attB; recombination site for the Gateway® BP reaction BP Clonase™
   1567..1632    +  CDS            3xFLAG: three tandem FLAG® epitope tags, followed by an enterokinase cleavage site
   1937..1961    -  protein_bind   attB2: mutant version of attB; recombination site for the Gateway® BP reaction BP Clonase™
   1965..2012    +  misc_feature   MCS (fragment): pBluescript multiple cloning site
   2013..2260    +  terminator     CYC1 terminator: S. cerevisiae CYC1; transcription terminator for CYC1
   2279..2297    -  promoter       T7 promoter: promoter for bacteriophage T7 RNA polymerase
   2305..2460    +  CDS            lacZα (fragment): LacZα fragment of β-galactosidase; lacZ fragment
   2464..2892    +  rep_origin     f1 ori (sequence partly withheld): f1 bacteriophage origin of replication; arrow indicates direction of (+) strand synthesis
   2920..2971    -  misc_feature   bom (fragment): basis of mobility region from pBR322
   3050..3853    -  CDS            URA3: orotidine-5'-phosphate decarboxylase, required for uracil biosynthesis; S. cerevisiae URA3; yeast auxotrophic marker, counterselectable with 5-fluoroorotic acid (5-FOA)
   3854..4069    -  promoter       URA3 promoter: S. cerevisiae URA3
   4077..4126    -  misc_feature   bom (fragment): basis of mobility region from pBR322
   4228..4263    -  CDS            rop (fragment): Rop protein, which maintains plasmids at low copy number; rop
   4331..5673    +  rep_origin     2μ ori: yeast 2μ plasmid origin of replication
   5700..5804    +  promoter       AmpR promoter: bla
   5805..6665    +  CDS            AmpR: β-lactamase; bla; confers resistance to ampicillin, carbenicillin, and related antibiotics
>Addgene plasmid #181728 | pAG426-GAL-3xFLAG-PolyS | addgene full sequence | sequence record 468608 | Addgene NGS Result
TTGAGATCCTTTTTTTCTGCGCGTAATCTGCTGCTTGCAAACAAAAAAACCACCGCTACCAGCGGTGGTT
TGTTTGCCGGATCAAGAGCTACCAACTCTTTTTCCGAAGGTAACTGGCTTCAGCAGAGCGCAGATACCAA
ATACTGTTCTTCTAGTGTAGCCGTAGTTAGGCCACCACTTCAAGAACTCTGTAGCACCGCCTACATACCT
CGCTCTGCTAATCCTGTTACCAGTGGCTGCTGCCAGTGGCGATAAGTCGTGTCTTACCGGGTTGGACTCA
AGACGATAGTTACCGGATAAGGCGCAGCGGTCGGGCTGAACGGGGGGTTCGTGCACACAGCCCAGCTTGG
AGCGAACGACCTACACCGAACTGAGATACCTACAGCGTGAGCTATGAGAAAGCGCCACGCTTCCCGAAGG
GAGAAAGGCGGACAGGTATCCGGTAAGCGGCAGGGTCGGAACAGGAGAGCGCACGAGGGAGCTTCCAGGG
GGAAACGCCTGGTATCTTTATAGTCCTGTCGGGTTTCGCCACCTCTGACTTGAGCGTCGATTTTTGTGAT
GCTCGTCAGGGGGGCGGAGCCTATGGAAAAACGCCAGCAACGCGGCCTTTTTACGGTTCCTGGCCTTTTG
CTGGCCTTTTGCTCACATGTTCTTTCCTGCGTTATCCCCTGATTCTGTGGATAACCGTATTACCGCCTTT
GAGTGAGCTGATACCGCTCGCCGCAGCCGAACGACCGAGCGCAGCGAGTCAGTGAGCGAGGAAGCGGAAG
AGCGCCCAATACGCAAACCGCCTCTCCCCGCGCGTTGGCCGATTCATTAATGCAGCTGGCACGACAGGTT
TCCCGACTGGAAAGCGGGCAGTGAGCGCAACGCAATTAATGTGAGTTAGCTCACTCATTAGGCACCCCAG
GCTTTACACTTTATGCTTCCGGCTCGTATGTTGTGTGGAATTGTGAGCGGATAACAATTTCACACAGGAA
ACAGCTATGACCATGATTACGCCAAGCGCGCAATTAACCCTCACTAAAGGGAACAAAAGCTGGAGCTCTA
GTACGGATTAGAAGCCGCCGAGCGGGTGACAGCCCTCCGAAGGAAGACTCTCCTCCGTGCGTCCTCGTCT
TCACCGGTCGCGTTCCTGAAACGCAGATGTGCCTCGCGCCGCACTGCTCCGAACAATAAAGATTCTACAA
TACTAGCTTTTATGGTTATGAAGAGGAAAAATTGGCAGTAACCTGGCCCCACAAACCTTCAAATGAACGA
ATCAAATTAACAACCATAGGATGATAATGCGATTAGTTTTTTAGCCTTATTTCTGGGGTAATTAATCAGC
GAAGCGATGATTTTTGATCTATTAACAGATATATAAATGCAAAAACTGCATAACCACTTTAACTAATACT
TTCAACATTTTCGGTTTGTATTACTTCTTATTCAAATGTAATAAAAGTATCAACAAAAAATTGTTAATAT
ACCTCTATACTTTAACGTCAAGGAGAAAAAACCCCGGATTCTAGAACTAGTGGATCCCCCATCACAAGTT
TGTACAAAAAAGCAGGCTACAAAATGGACTACAAAGACCATGACGGTGATTATAAAGATCATGACATCGA
TTACAAGGATGACGATGACAAGCTTTCTTCCTCTTCCTCTTCCTCTTCCTCTTCCTCTTCCTCTTCCTCT
TCCTCTTCCTCTTCCTCTTCCTCTTCCTCTTCCTCTTCCTCTTCCTCTTCCTCTTCCTCTTCCTCTTCCT
CTTCCTCTTCCTCTTCCTCTTCCTCTTCCTCTTCCTCTTCCTCTTCCTCTTCCTCTTCCTCTTCCTCTTC
CTCTTCCTCTTCCTCTTCCTCTTCCTCTTCCTCTTCCTCTTCCTCTTCCTCTTCCTCTTCCTCTTCCTCT
TCCTCTTCCTCGAGCTCTAACAGCCGTCACCGACGACGTCGTTAGAACCCAGCTTTCTTGTACAAAGTGG
TGATGGGCTGCAGGAATTCGATATCAAGCTTATCGATACCGTCGACCTCGAGTCATGTAATTAGTTATGT
CACGCTTACATTCACGCCCTCCCCCCACATCCGCTCTAACCGAAAAGGAAGGAGTTAGACAACCTGAAGT
CTAGGTCCCTATTTATTTTTTTATAGTTATGTTAGTATTAAGAACGTTATTTATATTTCAAATTTTTCTT
TTTTTTCTGTACAGACGCGTGTACGCATGTAACATTATACTGAAAACCTTGCTTGAGAAGGTTTTGGGAC
GCTCGAAGGCTTTAATTTGCGGCCGGTACCCAATTCGCCCTATAGTGAGTCGTATTACGCGCGCTCACTG
GCCGTCGTTTTACAACGTCGTGACTGGGAAAACCCTGGCGTTACCCAACTTAATCGCCTTGCAGCACATC
CCCCTTTCGCCAGCTGGCGTAATAGCGAAGAGGCCCGCACCGATCGCCCTTCCCAACAGTTGCGCAGCCT
GAATGGCGAATGG
[124 nt withheld, positions 2464-2587]
C
[91 nt withheld, positions 2589-2679]
A
[49 nt withheld, positions 2681-2729]
CCTTTGACGTTGGAGTCCACGTTCTTT
[37 nt withheld, positions 2757-2793]
ACCCTATCTCGGTCTATTCTTTTGATTTATAAGGGATTTTGCCGATTTCGGCCTATTGGTTAAAAAATGA
GCTGATTTAACAAAAATTTAACGCGAATTTTAACAAAATATTAACGCTTACAATTTCCTGATGCGGTATT
TTCTCCTTACGCATCTGTGCGGTATTTCACACCGCATAGGGTAATAACTGATATAATTAAATTGAAGCTC
TAATTTGTGAGTTTAGTATACATGCATTTACTTATAATACAGTTTTTTAGTTTTGCTGGCCGCATCTTCT
CAAATATGCTTCCCAGCCTGCTTTTCTGTAACGTTCACCCTCTACCTTAGCATCCCTTCCCTTTGCAAAT
AGTCCTCTTCCAACAATAATAATGTCAGATCCTGTAGAGACCACATCATCCACGGTTCTATACTGTTGAC
CCAATGCGTCTCCCTTGTCATCTAAACCCACACCGGGTGTCATAATCAACCAATCGTAACCTTCATCTCT
TCCACCCATGTCTCTTTGAGCAATAAAGCCGATAACAAAATCTTTGTCGCTCTTCGCAATGTCAACAGTA
CCCTTAGTATATTCTCCAGTAGATAGGGAGCCCTTGCATGACAATTCTGCTAACATCAAAAGGCCTCTAG
GTTCCTTTGTTACTTCTTCTGCCGCCTGCTTCAAACCGCTAACAATACCTGGGCCCACCACACCGTGTGC
ATTCGTAATGTCTGCCCATTCTGCTATTCTGTATACACCCGCAGAGTACTGCAATTTGACTGTATTACCA
ATGTCAGCAAATTTTCTGTCTTCGAAGAGTAAAAAATTGTACTTGGCGGATAATGCCTTTAGCGGCTTAA
CTGTGCCCTCCATGGAAAAATCAGTCAAGATATCCACATGTGTTTTTAGTAAACAAATTTTGGGACCTAA
TGCTTCAACTAACTCCAGTAATTCCTTGGTGGTACGAACATCCAATGAAGCACACAAGTTTGTTTGCTTT
TCGTGCATGATATTAAATAGCTTGGCAGCAACAGGACTAGGATGAGTAGCAGCACGTTCCTTATATGTAG
CTTTCGACATGATTTATCTTCGTTTCCTGCAGGTTTTTGTTCTGTGCAGTTGGGTTAAGAATACTGGGCA
ATTTCATGTTTCTTCAACACTACATATGCGTATATATACCAATCTAAGTCTGTGCTCCTTCCTTCGTTCT
TCCTTCTGTTCGGAGATTACCGAATCAAAAAAATTTCAAGGAAACCGAAATCAAAAAAAAGAATAAAAAA
AAAATGATGAATTGAAAAGGTGGTATGGTGCACTCTCAGTACAATCTGCTCTGATGCCGCATAGTTAAGC
CAGCCCCGACACCCGCCAACACCCGCTGACGCGCCCTGACGGGCTTGTCTGCTCCCGGCATCCGCTTACA
GACAAGCTGTGACCGTCTCCGGGAGCTGCATGTGTCAGAGGTTTTCACCGTCATCACCGAAACGCGCGAG
ACGAAAGGGCCTCGTGATACGCCTATTTTTATAGGTTAATGTCATGATAATAATGGTTTCTTAGTATGAT
CCAATATCAAAGGAAATGATAGCATTGAAGGATGAGACTAATCCAATTGAGGAGTGGCAGCATATAGAAC
AGCTAAAGGGTAGTGCTGAAGGAAGCATACGATACCCCGCATGGAATGGGATAATATCACAGGAGGTACT
AGACTACCTTTCATCCTACATAAATAGACGCATATAAGTACGCATTTAAGCATAAACACGCACTATGCCG
TTCTTCTCATGTATATATATATACAGGCAACACGCAGATATAGGTGCGACGTGAACAGTGAGCTGTATGT
GCGCAGCTCGCGTTGCATTTTCGGAAGCGCTCGTTTTCGGAAACGCTTTGAAGTTCCTATTCCGAAGTTC
CTATTCTCTAGAAAGTATAGGAACTTCAGAGCGCTTTTGAAAACCAAAAGCGCTCTGAAGACGCACTTTC
AAAAAACCAAAAACGCACCGGACTGTAACGAGCTACTAAAATATTGCGAATACCGCTTCCACAAACATTG
CTCAAAAGTATCTCTTTGCTATATATCTCTGTGCTATATCCCTATATAACCTACCCATCCACCTTTCGCT
CCTTGAACTTGCATCTAAACTCGACCTCTACATTTTTTATGTTTATCTCTAGTATTACTCTTTAGACAAA
AAAATTGTAGTAAGAACTATTCATAGAGTGAATCGAAAACAATACGAAAATGTAAACATTTCCTATACGT
AGTATATAGAGACAAAATAGAAGAAACCGTTCATAATTTTCTGACCAATGAAGAATCATCAACGCTATCA
CTTTCTGTTCACAAAGTATGCGCAATCCACATCGGTATAGAATATAATCGGGGATGCCTTTATCTTGAAA
AAATGCACCCGCAGCTTCGCTAGTAATCAGTAAACGCGGGAAGTGGAGTCAGGCTTTTTTTATGGAAGAG
AAAATAGACACCAAAGTAGCCTTCTTCTAACCTTAACGGACCTACAGTGCAAAAAGTTATCAAGAGACTG
CATTATAGAGCGCACAAAGGAGAAAAAAAGTAATCTAAGATGCTTTGTTAGAAAAATAGCGCTCTCGGGA
TGCATTTTTGTAGAACAAAAAAGAAGTATAGATTCTTTGTTGGTAAAATAGCGCTCTCGCGTTGCATTTC
TGTTCTGTAAAAATGCAGCTCAGATTCTTTGTTTGAAAAATTAGCGCTCTCGCGTTGCATTTTTGTTTTA
CAAAAATGAAGCACAGATTCTTCGTTGGTAAAATAGCGCTTTCGCGTTGCATTTCTGTTCTGTAAAAATG
CAGCTCAGATTCTTTGTTTGAAAAATTAGCGCTCTCGCGTTGCATTTTTGTTCTACAAAATGAAGCACAG
ATGCTTCGTTCAGGTGGCACTTTTCGGGGAAATGTGCGCGGAACCCCTATTTGTTTATTTTTCTAAATAC
ATTCAAATATGTATCCGCTCATGAGACAATAACCCTGATAAATGCTTCAATAATATTGAAAAAGGAAGAG
TATGAGTATTCAACATTTCCGTGTCGCCCTTATTCCCTTTTTTGCGGCATTTTGCCTTCCTGTTTTTGCT
CACCCAGAAACGCTGGTGAAAGTAAAAGATGCTGAAGATCAGTTGGGTGCACGAGTGGGTTACATCGAAC
TGGATCTCAACAGCGGTAAGATCCTTGAGAGTTTTCGCCCCGAAGAACGTTTTCCAATGATGAGCACTTT
TAAAGTTCTGCTATGTGGCGCGGTATTATCCCGTATTGACGCCGGGCAAGAGCAACTCGGTCGCCGCATA
CACTATTCTCAGAATGACTTGGTTGAGTACTCACCAGTCACAGAAAAGCATCTTACGGATGGCATGACAG
TAAGAGAATTATGCAGTGCTGCCATAACCATGAGTGATAACACTGCGGCCAACTTACTTCTGACAACGAT
CGGAGGACCGAAGGAGCTAACCGCTTTTTTGCACAACATGGGGGATCATGTAACTCGCCTTGATCGTTGG
GAACCGGAGCTGAATGAAGCCATACCAAACGACGAGCGTGACACCACGATGCCTGTAGCAATGGCAACAA
CGTTGCGCAAACTATTAACTGGCGAACTACTTACTCTAGCTTCCCGGCAACAATTAATAGACTGGATGGA
GGCGGATAAAGTTGCAGGACCACTTCTGCGCTCGGCCCTTCCGGCTGGCTGGTTTATTGCTGATAAATCT
GGAGCCGGTGAGCGTGGGTCTCGCGGTATCATTGCAGCACTGGGGCCAGATGGTAAGCCCTCCCGTATCG
TAGTTATCTACACGACGGGGAGTCAGGCAACTATGGATGAACGAAATAGACAGATCGCTGAGATAGGTGC
CTCACTGATTAAGCATTGGTAACTGTCAGACCAAGTTTACTCATATATACTTTAGATTGATTTAAAACTT
CATTTTTAATTTAAAAGGATCTAGGTGAAGATCCTTTTTGATAATCTCATGACCAAAATCCCTTAACGTG
AGTTTTCGTTCCACTGAGCGTCAGACCCCGTAGAAAAGATCAAAGGATCTTC
