>Addgene plasmid #181728 | pAG426-GAL-3xFLAG-PolyS | depositor partial sequence | sequence record 351433 | Insert Sequence
ATGGACTACAAAGACCATGACGGTGATTATAAAGATCATGACATCGATTACAAGGATGACGATGACAAGC
TTTCTTCCTCTTCCTCTTCCTCTTCCTCTTCCTCTTCCTCTTCCTCTTCCTCTTCCTCTTCCTCTTCCTC
TTCCTCTTCCTCTTCCTCTTCCTCTTCCTCTTCCTCTTCCTCTTCCTCTTCCTCTTCCTCTTCCTCTTCC
TCTTCCTCTTCCTCTTCCTCTTCCTCTTCCTCTTCCTCTTCCTCTTCCTCTTCCTCTTCCTCTTCCTCTT
CCTCTTCCTCTTCCTCTTCCTCTTCCTCTTCCTCTTCCTCTTCCTCTTCCTCGAGCTCTAACCCAGCTTT
CTTGTACAAAGTGGTGATGGGCTGCAGGAATTCGATATCAAGCTTATCGATACCGTCGACCTCGAGTCAT
GTAATTAGTTATGTCACGCTTACATTCACGCCCTCCCCCCACATCCGCTCTAACCGAAAAGGAAGGAGTT
AG
